>Addgene plasmid #72116 | Ntng1.g-Fc-His | depositor full sequence | sequence record 131302 | Full Sequence
GTCGAGGTCTCGACGGTATCGATTGACATTGATTATTGACTAGCTAGTTATTAATAGTAATCAATTACGG
GGTCATTAGTTCATAGCCCATATATGGAGTTCCGCGTTACATAACTTACGGTAAATGGCCCGCCTGGCTG
ACCGCCCAACGACCCCCGCCCATTGACGTCAATAATGACGTATGTTCCCATAGTAACGCCAATAGGGACT
TTCCATTGACGTCAATGGGTGGAGTATTTACGGTAAACTGCCCACTTGGCAGTACATCAAGTGTATCATA
TGCCAAGTCCGCCCCCTATTGACGTCAATGACGGTAAATGGCCCGCCTGGCATTATGCCCAGTACATGAC
CTTACGGGACTTTCCTACTTGGCAGTACATCTACGTATTAGTCATCGCTATTACCATGGTGATGCGGTTT
TGGCAGTACACCAATGGGCGTGGATAGCGGTTTGACTCACGGGGATTTCCAAGTCTCCACCCCATTGACG
TCAATGGGAGTTTGTTTTGGCACCAAAATCAACGGGACTTTCCAAAATGTCGTAATAACCCCGCCCCGTT
GACGCAAATGGGCGGTAGGCGTGTACGGTGGGAGGTCTATATAAGCAGAGCTCGTTTAGTGAACCGTCAG
ATCGCCTGGAGACGCCATCCACGCTGTTTTGACCTCCATAGAAGACACCGGGACCGATCCAGCCTCCGCG
GCCGGGAACGGTGCATTGGAACGCGGATTCCCCGTGCCAAGAGTGACGTAAGTACCGCCTATAGACTCTA
TAGGCACACCCCTTTGGCTCTTATGCATGCTATACTGTTTTTGGCTTGGGGCCTATACACCCCCGCTTCC
ATATGCTATAGGTGATGGTATAGCTTAGCCTATAGGTGTGGGTTATTGACCATTATTGACCACTCCCCTA
TTGGTGACGATACTTTCCATTACTAATCCATAACATGGCTCTTTGCCACAACTATCTCTATTGGCTATAT
GCCAATACTCTGTCCTTCAGAGACTGACACGGACTCTGTATTTTTACAGGATGGGGTCCCATTTATTATT
TACAAATTCACATATACAACAACGCCGTCCCCCGTGCCCGCAGTTTTTATTAAACATAGCGTGGGATCTC
CACGCGAATCTCGGGTACGTGTTCCGGACATGGGCTCTTCTCCGGTAGCGGCGGAGCTTCCACATCCGAG
CCCTGGTCCCATGCCTCCAGCGGCTCATGGTCGCTCGGCAGCTCCTTGCTCCTAACAGTGGAGGCCAGAC
TTAGGCACAGCACAATGCCCACCACCACCAGTGTGCCGCACAAGGCCGTGGCGGTAGGGTATGTGTCTGA
AAATGAGCTCGGAGATTGGGCTCGCACCGCTGACGCAGATGGAAGACTTAAGGCAGCGGCAGAAGAAGAT
GCAGGCAGCTGAGTTGTTGTATTCTGATAAGAGTCAGAGGTAACTCCCGTTGCGGTGCTGTTAACGGTGG
AGGGCAGTGTAGTCTGAGCAGTACTCGTTGCTGCCGCGCGCGCCACCAGACATAATAGCTGACAGACTAA
CAGACTGTTCCTTTCCATGGGTCTTTTCTGCAGAAGCTTGAATTCTCGAGGATCCGCGGCCGCGCCACCA
TGTATTTGTCAAGATTCCTGTCGATCCATGCCCTGTGGGTGACAGTGTCCTCTGTGATGCAGCCCTACCT
TTTCGTGTGGGGACATTATGATGTATGTAAGAGCCTGATTTACACAGAAGAAGGCAAAGTTTGGGATTAC
ACAGCCTGCCAGCCGGAATCCACGGACATGACCAAGTATCTGAAAGTGAAACTGGACCCTCCGGATATTA
CCTGTGGAGACCCTCCAGAGTCCTTCTGTGCAATGGGCAACCCTTACATGTGCAATAATGAGTGTGATGC
GAGTACCCCTGAACTGGCACACCCTCCTGAGCTGATGTTTGATTTTGAAGGAAGACATCCCTCCACATTT
TGGCAGTCTGCTACTTGGAAGGAGTACCCCAAACCTCTCCAGGTTAACATCACTCTGTCTTGGAGCAAAA
CCATTGAACTCACAGACAACATAGTTATTACCTTTGAATCGGGGCGTCCAGACCAAATGATCCTAGAGAA
ATCTCTCGACTACGGACGAACATGGCAGCCCTATCAGTATTATGCCACAGACTGCCTCCATGCATTCCAC
ATGGACCCGAAATCCGTGAAGGATTTATCTCAGCACACGGTCTTGGAAATCATTTGCACGGAAGAGTACT
CCACTGGGTACTCCACGAATAGCAAAATAATCCACTTCGAGATCAAAGACAGGTTTGCGTTTTTCGCTGG
ACCTCGGCTACGAAATATGGCTTCCCTCTATGGACAGCTGGATACAACCAAGAAACTCAGAGATTTCTTC
ACTGTCACAGACCTGAGGATCAGGCTGTTGAGACCCGCCGTTGGGGAAATATTTGTAGATGAACTACATT
TGGCACGTTACTTTTATGCGATCTCAGACATAAAGGTGCGAGGAAGGTGCAAGTGCAACCTGCATGCCAC
TTCGTGTTTGTATGACAACAGCAAACTGACATGTGAATGTGAGCACAACACTACAGGTCCCGACTGTGGG
AAATGCAAGAAGAACTACCAGGGCCGACCTTGGAGCCCCGGCTCATACCTCCCCATCCCCAAAGGCACCG
CAAACACCTGTATCCCCAGCATTTCCAGTATCGGTAACTGTGAATGCTTCGGCCACTCCAATCGGTGCAG
TTATATCGATCTGCTAAACACAGTCATTTGCGTGAGCTGTAAACACAACACTAGAGGGCAGCACTGTGAG
TTATGCAGGCTGGGCTACTTCAGAAATGCTTCTGCACAGCTGGACGATGAGAATGTGTGCATAGCTAATG
TCTGCGACAATGAGCTCCTGCACTGCCAGAATGGAGGGACCTGCCAGAACAATGTGCGCTGCGCGTGCCC
AGACGCCTACACCGGCATCCTCTGTGAGAAGCTAACTAGTGACAAAACTCACACATGCCCACCGTGCCCA
GCACCTGAACTCCTGGGGGGACCGTCAGTCTTCCTCTTCCCCCCAAAACCCAAGGACACCCTCATGATCT
CCCGGACCCCTGAGGTCACATGCGTGGTGGTGGACGTGAGCCACGAAGACCCTGAGGTCAAGTTCAACTG
GTACGTGGACGGCGTGGAGGTGCATAATGCCAAGACAAAGCCGCGGGAGGAGCAGTACAACAGCACGTAC
CGTGTGGTCAGCGTCCTCACCGTCCTGCACCAGGACTGGCTGAATGGCAAGGAGTACAAGTGCAAGGTCT
CCAACAAAGCCCTCCCAGCCCCCATCGAGAAAACCATCTCCAAAGCCAAAGGGCAGCCCCGAGAACCACA
GGTGTATACCCTGCCCCCATCCCGGGATGAGCTGACCAAGAACCAGGTCAGCCTGACCTGCCTGGTCAAA
GGCTTCTATCCCAGCGACATCGCCGTGGAGTGGGAGAGCAATGGGCAGCCGGAGAACAACTACAAGACCA
CGCCTCCCGTGCTGGACTCCGACGGCTCCTTCTTCCTCTACAGCAAGCTCACCGTGGACAAGAGCAGGTG
GCAGCAGGGGAACGTCTTCTCATGCTCCGTGATGCATGAGGCTCTGCACAACCACTACACGCAGAAGAGC
CTCTCCCTGTCTCCGGGTAAAGGCGGCCATCATCACCATCACCATTAATCTAGAGATCTTATTAAAGCAG
AACTTGTTTATTGCAGCTTATAATGGTTACAAATAAAGCAATAGCATCACAAATTTCACAAATAAAGCAT
TTTTTTCACTGCATTCTAGTTGTGGTTTGTCCAAACTCATCAATGTATCTTATCATGTCTGGTCGACTCT
AGCTAGACTCTTCCGCTTCCTCGCTCACTGACTCGCTGCGCTCGGTCGTTCGGCTGCGGCGAGCGGTATC
AGCTCACTCAAAGGCGGTAATACGGTTATCCACAGAATCAGGGGATAACGCAGGAAAGAACATGTGAGCA
AAAGGCCAGCAAAAGGCCAGGAACCGTAAAAAGGCCGCGTTGCTGGCGTTTTTCCATAGGCTCCGCCCCC
CTGACGAGCATCACAAAAATCGACGCTCAAGTCAGAGGTGGCGAAACCCGACAGGACTATAAAGATACCA
GGCGTTTCCCCCTGGAAGCTCCCTCGTGCGCTCTCCTGTTCCGACCCTGCCGCTTACCGGATACCTGTCC
GCCTTTCTCCCTTCGGGAAGCGTGGCGCTTTCTCATAGCTCACGCTGTAGGTATCTCAGTTCGGTGTAGG
TCGTTCGCTCCAAGCTGGGCTGTGTGCACGAACCCCCCGTTCAGCCCGACCGCTGCGCCTTATCCGGTAA
CTATCGTCTTGAGTCCAACCCGGTAAGACACGACTTATCGCCACTGGCAGCAGCCACTGGTAACAGGATT
AGCAGAGCGAGGTATGTAGGCGGTGCTACAGAGTTCTTGAAGTGGTGGCCTAACTACGGCTACACTAGAA
GAACAGTATTTGGTATCTGCGCTCTGCTGAAGCCAGTTACCTTCGGAAAAAGAGTTGGTAGCTCTTGATC
CGGCAAACAAACCACCGCTGGTAGCGGTGGTTTTTTTGTTTGCAAGCAGCAGATTACGCGCAGAAAAAAA
GGATCTCAAGAAGATCCTTTGATCTTTTCTACGGGGTCTGACGCTCAGTGGAACGAAAACTCACGTTAAG
GGATTTTGGTCATGAGATTATCAAAAAGGATCTTCACCTAGATCCTTTTAAATTAAAAATGAAGTTTTAA
ATCAATCTAAAGTATATATGAGTAAACTTGGTCTGACAGTTACCAATGCTTAATCAGTGAGGCACCTATC
TCAGCGATCTGTCTATTTCGTTCATCCATAGTTGCCTGACTCCCCGTCGTGTAGATAACTACGATACGGG
AGGGCTTACCATCTGGCCCCAGTGCTGCAATGATACCGCGAGACCCACGCTCACCGGCTCCAGATTTATC
AGCAATAAACCAGCCAGCCGGAAGGGCCGAGCGCAGAAGTGGTCCTGCAACTTTATCCGCCTCCATCCAG
TCTATTAATTGTTGCCGGGAAGCTAGAGTAAGTAGTTCGCCAGTTAATAGTTTGCGCAACGTTGTTGCCA
TTGCTACAGGCATCGTGGTGTCACGCTCGTCGTTTGGTATGGCTTCATTCAGCTCCGGTTCCCAACGATC
AAGGCGAGTTACATGATCCCCCATGTTGTGCAAAAAAGCGGTTAGCTCCTTCGGTCCTCCGATCGTTGTC
AGAAGTAAGTTGGCCGCAGTGTTATCACTCATGGTTATGGCAGCACTGCATAATTCTCTTACTGTCATGC
CATCCGTAAGATGCTTTTCTGTGACTGGTGAGTACTCAACCAAGTCATTCTGAGAATAGTGTATGCGGCG
ACCGAGTTGCTCTTGCCCGGCGTCAATACGGGATAATACCGCGCCACATAGCAGAACTTTAAAAGTGCTC
ATCATTGGAAAACGTTCTTCGGGGCGAAAACTCTCAAGGATCTTACCGCTGTTGAGATCCAGTTCGATGT
AACCCACTCGTGCACCCAACTGATCTTCAGCATCTTTTACTTTCACCAGCGTTTCTGGGTGAGCAAAAAC
AGGAAGGCAAAATGCCGCAAAAAAGGGAATAAGGGCGACACGGAAATGTTGAATACTCATACTCTTCCTT
TTTCAATATTATTGAAGCATTTATCAGGGTTATTGTCTCATGAGCGGATACATATTTGAATGTATTTAGA
AAAATAAACAAATAGGGGTTCCGCGCACATTTCCCCGAAAAGTGCCACCTGACGTCTAAGAAACCATTAT
TATCATGACATTAACCTATAAAAATAGGCGTATCACGAGGCCCTTTCGTCTCGCGCGTTTCGGTGATGAC
GGTGAAAACCTCTGACACATGCAGCTCCCGGAGGAATGTGTGTCAGTTAGGGTGTGGAAAGTCCCCAGGC
TCCCCAGGCAGGCAGAAGTATGCAAAGCATGCATCTCAATTAGTCAGCAACCAGGTGTGGAAAGTCCCCA
GGCTCCCCAGCAGGCAGAAGTATGCAAAGCATGCATCTCAATTAGTCAGCAACCATAGTCCCGCCCCTAA
CTCCGCCCATCCCGCCCCTAACTCCGCCCAGTTCCGCCCATTCTCCGCCCCATGGCTGACTAATTTTTTT
TATTTATGCAGAGGCCGAGGCCGCCTCTGCCTCTGAGCTATTCCAGAAGTAGTGAGGAGGCTTTTTTGGA
GGCCTAGGCTTTTGCAAAAAGCTCCCGGGAGCTTGTATATCCATTTTCGTCCCGGAGACGGTCACAGCTT
GTCTGTAAGCGGATGCCGGGAGCAGACAAGCCCGTCAGGGCGCGTCAGCGGGTGTTGGCGGGTGTCGGGG
CTGGCTTAACTATGCGGCATCAGAGCAGATTGTACTGAGAGTGCACCATATGCGGTGTGAAATACCGCAC
AGATGCGTAAGGAGAAAATACCGCATCAGGAAATTGTAAGCGTTAATATTTTGTTAAAATTCGCGTTAAA
TTTTTGTTAAATCAGCTCATTTTTTAACCAATAGGCCGAAATCGGCAAAATCCCTTATAAATCAAAAGAA
TAGACCGAGATAGGGT
[37 nt withheld, positions 6597-6633]
AAAGAACGTGGACTCCAACGTCAAAGG
[49 nt withheld, positions 6661-6709]
T
[91 nt withheld, positions 6711-6801]
G
[124 nt withheld, positions 6803-6926]
CCATTCGCCATTCAGGCTGCGCAACTGTTGGGAAGGGCGATCGGTGCGGGCCTCTTCGCTATTACGCCAG
CTGGCGAAAGGGGGATGTGCTGCAAGGCGATTAAGTTGGGTAACGCCAGGGTTTTCCCAGTCACGACGTT
GTAAAACGACGGCCAGTGAATT
Features (pLannotate 1.2.2; 14 found; start..end, strand, type, name):
     25..408     +  enhancer       CMV enhancer: human cytomegalovirus immediate early enhancer
    410..609     +  promoter       CMV promoter: human cytomegalovirus (CMV) immediate early promoter
    748..1573    +  intron         CMV intron A: human cytomegalovirus intron A (Chapman et al., 1991)
   1610..3043    +  CDS            Ntng1 (fragment): NTNG1_MOUSE - Also known as Kiaa0976, Lmnt1. Experimental evidence at protein level: Swiss-Prot protein existence level 1. Involved in controlling patterning and neuronal circuit formation at the laminar, cellular, subcellular and synaptic levels. Promotes neurite outgrowth of both axons and dendrites. From Mus musculus (Mouse).
   2981..3661    +  CDS            IGHG1 (fragment): IGHG1_HUMAN - Experimental evidence at protein level: Swiss-Prot protein existence level 1. Constant region of immunoglobulin heavy chains. Immunoglobulins, also known as antibodies, are membrane-bound or secreted glycoproteins produced by B lymphocytes. In the recognition phase of humoral immunity, the membrane-bound immunoglobulins serve as receptors which, upon binding of a specific antigen, trigger the clonal expansion and differentiation of B lymphocytes into immunoglobulins- secreting plasma cells. Secreted immunoglobulins mediate the effector phase of humoral immunity, which results in
   3711..3832    +  polyA_signal   SV40 poly(A) signal: SV40 polyadenylation signal
   4041..4629    -  rep_origin     ori: high-copy-number ColE1/pMB1/pBR322/pUC origin of replication
   4800..5660    -  CDS            AmpR: β-lactamase; bla; confers resistance to ampicillin, carbenicillin, and related antibiotics
   5661..5765    -  promoter       AmpR promoter: bla
   5860..5895    +  CDS            rop (fragment): Rop protein, which maintains plasmids at low copy number; rop
   5918..6248    +  promoter       SV40 promoter: SV40 enhancer and early promoter
   6371..6470    +  misc_feature   bom (fragment): basis of mobility region from pBR322
   6498..6926    -  rep_origin     f1 ori (sequence partly withheld): f1 bacteriophage origin of replication; arrow indicates direction of (+) strand synthesis
   6930..7087    -  CDS            lacZα (fragment): LacZα fragment of β-galactosidase; lacZ fragment
