[The description below was written by a language model from this plasmid's Addgene catalogue record and pLannotate feature annotations shown in this document.]
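Description:
Ntng1.g-Fc-His is a mammalian expression plasmid built on the pCMVi-SV40ori backbone for producing a soluble, secreted form of mouse Netrin G1, isoform g. The insert (about 1.4 kb, cloned between NotI and SpeI sites that remain intact) encodes the extracellular region of the protein, truncated just upstream of the propeptide cleavage and GPI-attachment site so that the product is no longer membrane-anchored. It is fused in frame at its C terminus to the Fc region of human IgG1 followed by a 6X histidine tag, both supplied by the backbone. The feature table does not annotate the His tag separately. Sequencing by the repository found an F166L substitution relative to the reference sequence.

Transcription is driven by the human cytomegalovirus immediate early enhancer and promoter followed by CMV intron A, an arrangement commonly used to boost expression, and is terminated by an SV40 polyadenylation signal. The plasmid also carries the SV40 enhancer/early promoter region, which includes the SV40 origin implied by the backbone name and can allow episomal amplification in cells expressing large T antigen. In bacteria it is maintained at high copy through a ColE1/pUC-type origin with ampicillin selection (AmpR under its own promoter). An f1 origin and residual fragments of rop, bom and lacZα are backbone remnants.

The Fc moiety dimerises the ectodomain and, like the His tag, permits capture, purification or detection. The associated publication describes an extracellular biochemical screen for receptor–ligand interactions involved in neuronal subtype recognition in the retina, so the construct likely served as one of its recombinant binding reagents.
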