Addgene plasmid #72116: Ntng1.g-Fc-His
Purpose: Expresses the extracellular region of the Netrin G1, isoform g protein (truncated immediately upstream of propeptide cleavage and GPI-attachement site), C-terminally fused to the Fc region of human IgG1 + 6X histidine tag.
Depositing lab: Woj Wojtowicz. Depositing organization: University of California, Berkeley. Publication: An extracellular biochemical screen reveals that FLRTs and Unc5s mediate neuronal subtype recognition in the retina. Visser JJ, Cheng Y, Perry SC, Chastain AB, Parsa B, Masri SS, Ray TA, Kay JN, Wojtowicz WM. Elife. 2015 Dec 3;4. pii: e08149. doi: 10.7554/eLife.08149. PubMed 26633812.
Backbone
  Vector backbone: pCMVi-SV40ori
  Vector type: Mammalian Expression
Growth in bacteria
  Bacterial resistance: Ampicillin, 100 μg/mL
  Growth temperature: 37°C
  Growth strain: DH5alpha
  Copy number: High Copy
Gene/Insert
  Gene/Insert name: Ntng1.g (alt names: Netrin G1, isoform g; Lmnt1; NCBI gene ID 80883; Reference sequence AF475075)
  Species: M. musculus (mouse)
  Insert size (bp): 1365
  Entrez Gene: Ntng1 (a.k.a. A930010C08Rik, AI853992, Lmnt1)
  Promoter: CMV
  Tag / fusion protein: Fc-His (C terminal on backbone)
  Cloning method: Restriction Enzyme; 5′ cloning site NotI (not destroyed); 3′ cloning site SpeI (not destroyed)
  Sequencing primers: 5′ GTCAGAGGTAACTCCCGTTGC; 3′ ATCATGAGGGTGTCCTTG
Terms and licenses: Academic/Nonprofit Terms; Industry Terms: Not Available to Industry
Depositor comments: Addgene Sanger sequencing found F166L within the Lmnt1 translation compared to AF475075
How to cite: Ntng1.g-Fc-His was a gift from Woj Wojtowicz (Addgene plasmid # 72116 ; http://n2t.net/addgene:72116 ; RRID:Addgene_72116)
