>Addgene plasmid #72116 | Ntng1.g-Fc-His | addgene partial sequence | sequence record 139108 | pMRB101-F 5'-aagatgcaggcagctgagtt-3'
ACGGTGGAGGGCAGTGTAGTCTGAGCAGTACTCGTTGCTGCCGCGCGCGCCACCAGACATAATAGCTGAC
AGACTAACAGACTGTTCCTTTCCATGGGTCTTTTCTGCAGAAGCTTGAATTCTCGAGGATCCGCGGCCGC
GCCACCATGTATTTGTCAAGATTCCTGTCGATCCATGCCCTGTGGGTGACAGTGTCCTCTGTGATGCAGC
CCTACCTTTTCGTGTGGGGACATTATGATGTATGTAAGAGCCTGATTTACACAGAAGAAGGCAAAGTTTG
GGATTACACAGCCTGCCAGCCGGAATCCACGGACATGACCAAGTATCTGAAAGTGAAACTGGACCCTCCG
GATATTACCTGTGGAGACCCTCCAGAGTCCTTCTGTGCAATGGGCAACCCTTACATGTGCAATAATGAGT
GTGATGCGAGTACCCCTGAACTGGCACACCCTCCTGAGCTGATGTTTGATTTTGAAGGAAGACATCCCTC
CACATTTTGGCAGTCTGCTACTTGGAAGGAGTACCCCAAACCTCTCCAGGTTAACATCACTCTGTCTTGG
AGCAAAACCATTGAACTCACAGACAACATAGTTATTACCTTTGAATCGGGGCGTCCAGACCAAATGATCC
TAGAGAAATCTCTCGACTACGGACGAACATGGCAGCCCTATCAGTATTATGCCACAGACTGCCTCCATGC
ATTCCACATGGACCCGAAATCCGTGAAGGATTTATCTCAGCACACGGTCTTGGAAATCATTTGCACGGAA
GAGTACTCCACTGGGTACTCCACGAATAGCAAA
