>Addgene plasmid #72116 | Ntng1.g-Fc-His | addgene partial sequence | sequence record 139109 | SV40pA-R 5'-GAAATTTGTGATGCTATTGC-3'
ATAAGATCTCTAGATTAATGGTGATGGTGATGATGGCCGCCTTTACCCGGAGACAGGGAGAGGCTCTTCT
GCGTGTAGTGGTTGTGCAGAGCCTCATGCATCACGGAGCATGAGAAGACGTTCCCCTGCTGCCACCTGCT
CTTGTCCACGGTGAGCTTGCTGTAGAGGAAGAAGGAGCCGTCGGAGTCCAGCACGGGAGGCGTGGTCTTG
TAGTTGTTCTCCGGCTGCCCATTGCTCTCCCACTCCACGGCGATGTCGCTGGGATAGAAGCCTTTGACCA
GGCAGGTCAGGCTGACCTGGTTCTTGGTCAGCTCATCCCGGGATGGGGGCAGGGTATACACCTGTGGTTC
TCGGGGCTGCCCTTTGGCTTTGGAGATGGTTTTCTCGATGGGGGCTGGGAGGGCTTTGTTGGAGACCTTG
CACTTGTACTCCTTGCCATTCAGCCAGTCCTGGTGCAGGACGGTGAGGACGCTGACCACACGGTACGTGC
TGTTGTACTGCTCCTCCCGCGGCTTTGTCTTGGCATTATGCACCTCCACGCCGTCCACGTACCAGTTGAA
CTTGACCTCAGGGTCTTCGTGGCTCACGTCCACCACCACGCATGTGACCTCAGGGGTCCGGGAGATCATG
AGGGTGTCCTTGGGTTTTGGGGGGAAGAGGAAGACTGACGGTCCCCCCAGGAGTTCAGGTGCTGGGCACG
GTGGGCATGTGTGAGTTTTGTCACTAGTTAGCTTCTCACAGAGGATGCCGGTGTAGGCGTCTGGGCACGC
GCAGCGCACATTGTTCTGGCAGGTCCCTCCATTCTGGCAGTGCA
